>Addgene plasmid #126757 | HypaR-SpCas9 | depositor full sequence | sequence record 242650 | HypaR-SpCas9 sequence 8077 bps
CTAGAGGTACCCGTTACATAACTTACGGTAAATGGCCCGCCTGGCTGACCGCCCAACGACCCCCGCCCAT
TGACGTCAATAGTAACGCCAATAGGGACTTTCCATTGACGTCAATGGGTGGAGTATTTACGGTAAACTGC
CCACTTGGCAGTACATCAAGTGTATCATATGCCAAGTACGCCCCCTATTGACGTCAATGACGGTAAATGG
CCCGCCTGGCATTGTGCCCAGTACATGACCTTATGGGACTTTCCTACTTGGCAGTACATCTACGTATTAG
TCATCGCTATTACCATGGTCGAGGTGAGCCCCACGTTCTGCTTCACTCTCCCCATCTCCCCCCCCTCCCC
ACCCCCAATTTTGTATTTATTTATTTTTTAATTATTTTGTGCAGCGATGGGGGCGGGGGGGGGGGGGGGG
CGCGCGCCAGGCGGGGCGGGGCGGGGCGAGGGGCGGGGCGGGGCGAGGCGGAGAGGTGCGGCGGCAGCCA
ATCAGAGCGGCGCGCTCCGAAAGTTTCCTTTTATGGCGAGGCGGCGGCGGCGGCGGCCCTATAAAAAGCG
AAGCGCGCGGCGGGCGGGAGTCGCTGCGACGCTGCCTTCGCCCCGTGCCCCGCTCCGCCGCCGCCTCGCG
CCGCCCGCCCCGGCTCTGACTGACCGCGTTACTCCCACAGGTGAGCGGGCGGGACGGCCCTTCTCCTCCG
GGCTGTAATTAGCTGAGCAAGAGGTAAGGGTTTAAGGGATGGTTGGTTGGTGGGGTATTAATGTTTAATT
ACCTGGAGCACCTGCCTGAAATCACTTTTTTTCAGGTTGGACCGGTGCCACCATGGACTATAAGGACCAC
GACGGAGACTACAAGGATCATGATATTGATTACAAAGACGATGACGATAAGATGGCCCCAAAGAAGAAGC
GGAAGGTCGGTATCCACGGAGTCCCAGCAGCCGACAAGAAGTACAGCATCGGCCTGGACATCGGCACCAA
CTCTGTGGGCTGGGCCGTGATCACCGACGAGTACAAGGTGCCCAGCAAGAAATTCAAGGTGCTGGGCAAC
ACCGACCGGCACAGCATCAAGAAGAACCTGATCGGAGCCCTGCTGTTCGACAGCGGCGAAACAGCCGAGG
CCACCCGGCTGAAGAGAACCGCCAGAAGAAGATACACCAGACGGAAGAACCGGATCTGCTATCTGCAAGA
GATCTTCAGCAACGAGATGGCCAAGGTGGACGACAGCTTCTTCCACAGACTGGAAGAGTCCTTCCTGGTG
GAAGAGGATAAGAAGCACGAGCGGCACCCCATCTTCGGCAACATCGTGGACGAGGTGGCCTACCACGAGA
AGTACCCCACCATCTACCACCTGAGAAAGAAACTGGTGGACAGCACCGACAAGGCCGACCTGCGGCTGAT
CTATCTGGCCCTGGCCCACATGATCAAGTTCCGGGGCCACTTCCTGATCGAGGGCGACCTGAACCCCGAC
AACAGCGACGTGGACAAGCTGTTCATCCAGCTGGTGCAGACCTACAACCAGCTGTTCGAGGAAAACCCCA
TCAACGCCAGCGGCGTGGACGCCAAGGCCATCCTGTCTGCCAGACTGAGCAAGAGCAGACGGCTGGAAAA
TCTGATCGCCCAGCTGCCCGGCGAGAAGAAGAATGGCCTGTTCGGAAACCTGATTGCCCTGAGCCTGGGC
CTGACCCCCAACTTCAAGAGCAACTTCGACCTGGCCGAGGATGCCAAACTGCAGCTGAGCAAGGACACCT
ACGACGACGACCTGGACAACCTGCTGGCCCAGATCGGCGACCAGTACGCCGACCTGTTTCTGGCCGCCAA
GAACCTGTCCGACGCCATCCTGCTGAGCGACATCCTGAGAGTGAACACCGAGATCACCAAGGCCCCCCTG
AGCGCCTCTATGATCAAGAGATACGACGAGCACCACCAGGACCTGACCCTGCTGAAAGCTCTCGTGCGGC
AGCAGCTGCCTGAGAAGTACAAAGAGATTTTCTTCGACCAGAGCAAGAACGGCTACGCCGGCTACATTGA
CGGCGGAGCCAGCCAGGAAGAGTTCTACAAGTTCATCAAGCCCATCCTGGAAAAGATGGACGGCACCGAG
GAACTGCTCGTGAAGCTGAACAGAGAGGACCTGCTGCGGAAGCAGCGGACCTTCGACAACGGCAGCATCC
CCCACCAGATCCACCTGGGAGAGCTGCACGCCATTCTGCGGCGGCAGGAAGATTTTTACCCATTCCTGAA
GGACAACCGGGAAAAGATCGAGAAGATCCTGACCTTCCGCATCCCCTACTACGTGGGCCCTCTGGCCAGG
GGAAACAGCAGATTCGCCTGGATGACCAGAAAGAGCGAGGAAACCATCACCCCCTGGAACTTCGAGGAAG
TGGTGGACAAGGGCGCTTCCGCCCAGAGCTTCATCGAGCGGATGACCAACTTCGATAAGAACCTGCCCAA
CGAGAAGGTGCTGCCCAAGCACAGCCTGCTGTACGAGTACTTCACCGTGTATAACGAGCTGACCAAAGTG
AAATACGTGACCGAGGGAATGAGAAAGCCCGCCTTCCTGAGCGGCGAGCAGAAAAAGGCCATCGTGGACC
TGCTGTTCAAGACCAACCGGAAAGTGACCGTGAAGCAGCTGAAAGAGGACTACTTCAAGAAAATCGAGTG
CTTCGACTCCGTGGAAATCTCCGGCGTGGAAGATCGGTTCAACGCCTCCCTGGGCACATACCACGATCTG
CTGAAAATTATCAAGGACAAGGACTTCCTGGACAATGAGGAAAACGAGGACATTCTGGAAGATATCGTGC
TGACCCTGACACTGTTTGAGGACAGAGAGATGATCGAGGAACGGCTGAAAACCTATGCCCACCTGTTCGA
CGACAAAGTGATGAAGCAGCTGAAGCGGCGGAGATACACCGGCTGGGGCGCGCTGAGCCGGAAGCTGATC
AACGGCATCCGCGACAAGCAGTCCGGCAAGACAATCCTGGATTTCCTGAAGTCCGACGGCTTCGCCAACA
GAGCCTTTGCAGCCCTGATCGCTGACGACAGCCTGACCTTTAAAGAGGACATCCAGAAAGCCCAGGTGTC
CGGCCAGGGCGATAGCCTGCACGAGCACATTGCCAATCTGGCCGGCAGCCCCGCCATTAAGAAGGGCATC
CTGCAGACAGTGAAGGTGGTGGACGAGCTCGTGAAAGTGATGGGCCGGCACAAGCCCGAGAACATCGTGA
TCGAAATGGCCAGAGAGAACCAGACCACCCAGAAGGGACAGAAGAACAGCCGCGAGAGAATGAAGCGGAT
CGAAGAGGGCATCAAAGAGCTGGGCAGCCAGATCCTGAAAGAACACCCCGTGGAAAACACCCAGCTGCAG
AACGAGAAGCTGTACCTGTACTACCTGCAGAATGGGCGGGATATGTACGTGGACCAGGAACTGGACATCA
ACCGGCTGTCCGACTACGATGTGGACCATATCGTGCCTCAGAGCTTTCTGAAGGACGACTCCATCGACAA
CAAGGTGCTGACCAGAAGCGACAAGAACCGGGGCAAGAGCGACAACGTGCCCTCCGAAGAGGTCGTGAAG
AAGATGAAGAACTACTGGCGGCAGCTGCTGAACGCCAAGCTGATTACCCAGAGAAAGTTCGACAATCTGA
CCAAGGCCGAGAGAGGCGGCCTGAGCGAACTGGATAAGGCCGGCTTCATCAAGAGACAGCTGGTGGAAAC
CCGGCAGATCACAAAGCACGTGGCACAGATCCTGGACTCCCGGATGAACACTAAGTACGACGAGAATGAC
AAGCTGATCCGGGAAGTGAAAGTGATCACCCTGAAGTCCAAGCTGGTGTCCGATTTCCGGAAGGATTTCC
AGTTTTACAAAGTGCGCGAGATCAACAACTACCACCACGCCCACGACGCGTACCTGAACGCCGTCGTGGG
AACCGCCCTGATCAAAAAGTACCCTAAGCTGGAAAGCGAGTTCGTGTACGGCGACTACAAGGTGTACGAC
GTACGGAAGATGATCGCCAAGAGCGAGCAGGAAATCGGCAAGGCTACCGCCAAGTACTTCTTCTACAGCA
ACATCATGAACTTTTTCAAGACCGAGATTACCCTGGCCAACGGCGAGATCCGGAAGCGGCCTCTGATCGA
GACAAACGGCGAAACCGGGGAGATCGTGTGGGATAAGGGCCGGGATTTTGCCACCGTGCGGAAAGTGCTG
AGCATGCCCCAAGTGAATATCGTGAAAAAGACCGAGGTGCAGACAGGCGGCTTCAGCAAAGAGTCTATCC
TGCCCAAGAGGAACAGCGATAAGCTGATCGCCAGAAAGAAGGACTGGGACCCTAAGAAGTACGGCGGCTT
CGACAGCCCCACCGTGGCCTATTCTGTGCTGGTGGTGGCCAAAGTGGAAAAGGGCAAGTCCAAGAAACTG
AAGAGTGTGAAAGAGCTGCTGGGGATCACCATCATGGAAAGAAGCAGCTTCGAGAAGAATCCCATCGACT
TTCTGGAAGCCAAGGGCTACAAAGAAGTGAAAAAGGACCTGATCATCAAGCTGCCTAAGTACTCCCTGTT
CGAGCTGGAAAACGGCCGGAAGAGAATGCTGGCCTCTGCCGGCGAACTGCAGAAGGGAAACGAACTGGCC
CTGCCCTCCAAATATGTGAACTTCCTGTACCTGGCCAGCCACTATGAGAAGCTGAAGGGCTCCCCCGAGG
ATAATGAGCAGAAACAGCTGTTTGTGGAACAGCACAAGCACTACCTGGACGAGATCATCGAGCAGATCAG
CGAGTTCTCCAAGAGAGTGATCCTGGCCGACGCTAATCTGGACAAAGTGCTGTCCGCCTACAACAAGCAC
CGGGATAAGCCCATCAGAGAGCAGGCCGAGAATATCATCCACCTGTTTACCCTGACCAATCTGGGAGCCC
CTGCCGCCTTCAAGTACTTTGACACCACCATCGACCGGAAGAGGTACACCAGCACCAAAGAGGTGCTGGA
CGCCACCCTGATCCACCAGAGCATCACCGGCCTGTACGAGACACGGATCGACCTGTCTCAGCTGGGAGGC
GACAAAAGGCCGGCGGCCACGAAAAAGGCCGGCCAGGCAAAAAAGAAAAAGTAAGAATTCCTAGAGCTCG
CTGATCAGCCTCGACTGTGCCTTCTAGTTGCCAGCCATCTGTTGTTTGCCCCTCCCCCGTGCCTTCCTTG
ACCCTGGAAGGTGCCACTCCCACTGTCCTTTCCTAATAAAATGAGGAAATTGCATCGCATTGTCTGAGTA
GGTGTCATTCTATTCTGGGGGGTGGGGTGGGGCAGGACAGCAAGGGGGAGGATTGGGAAGAGAATAGCAG
GCATGCTGGGGAGCGGCCGCAGGAACCCCTAGTGATGGAGTTGGCCACTCCCTCTCTGCGCGCTCGCTCG
CTCACTGAGGCCGGGCGACCAAAGGTCGCCCGACGCCCGGGCTTTGCCCGGGCGGCCTCAGTGAGCGAGC
GAGCGCGCAGCTGCCTGCAGGGGCGCCTGATGCGGTATTTTCTCCTTACGCATCTGTGCGGTATTTCACA
CCGCATA
[142 nt withheld, positions 5538-5679]
C
[141 nt withheld, positions 5681-5821]
CCTTTGACGTTGGAGTCCACGTTCTTT
[37 nt withheld, positions 5849-5885]
ACCCTATCTCGGGCTATTCTTTTGATTTATAAGGGATTTTGCCGATTTCGGCCTATTGGTTAAAAAATGA
GCTGATTTAACAAAAATTTAACGCGAATTTTAACAAAATATTAACGTTTACAATTTTATGGTGCACTCTC
AGTACAATCTGCTCTGATGCCGCATAGTTAAGCCAGCCCCGACACCCGCCAACACCCGCTGACGCGCCCT
GACGGGCTTGTCTGCTCCCGGCATCCGCTTACAGACAAGCTGTGACCGTCTCCGGGAGCTGCATGTGTCA
GAGGTTTTCACCGTCATCACCGAAACGCGCGAGACGAAAGGGCCTCGTGATACGCCTATTTTTATAGGTT
AATGTCATGATAATAATGGTTTCTTAGACGTCAGGTGGCACTTTTCGGGGAAATGTGCGCGGAACCCCTA
TTTGTTTATTTTTCTAAATACATTCAAATATGTATCCGCTCATGAGACAATAACCCTGATAAATGCTTCA
ATAATATTGAAAAAGGAAGAGTATGAGTATTCAACATTTCCGTGTCGCCCTTATTCCCTTTTTTGCGGCA
TTTTGCCTTCCTGTTTTTGCTCACCCAGAAACGCTGGTGAAAGTAAAAGATGCTGAAGATCAGTTGGGTG
CACGAGTGGGTTACATCGAACTGGATCTCAACAGCGGTAAGATCCTTGAGAGTTTTCGCCCCGAAGAACG
TTTTCCAATGATGAGCACTTTTAAAGTTCTGCTATGTGGCGCGGTATTATCCCGTATTGACGCCGGGCAA
GAGCAACTCGGTCGCCGCATACACTATTCTCAGAATGACTTGGTTGAGTACTCACCAGTCACAGAAAAGC
ATCTTACGGATGGCATGACAGTAAGAGAATTATGCAGTGCTGCCATAACCATGAGTGATAACACTGCGGC
CAACTTACTTCTGACAACGATCGGAGGACCGAAGGAGCTAACCGCTTTTTTGCACAACATGGGGGATCAT
GTAACTCGCCTTGATCGTTGGGAACCGGAGCTGAATGAAGCCATACCAAACGACGAGCGTGACACCACGA
TGCCTGTAGCAATGGCAACAACGTTGCGCAAACTATTAACTGGCGAACTACTTACTCTAGCTTCCCGGCA
ACAATTAATAGACTGGATGGAGGCGGATAAAGTTGCAGGACCACTTCTGCGCTCGGCCCTTCCGGCTGGC
TGGTTTATTGCTGATAAATCTGGAGCCGGTGAGCGTGGAAGCCGCGGTATCATTGCAGCACTGGGGCCAG
ATGGTAAGCCCTCCCGTATCGTAGTTATCTACACGACGGGGAGTCAGGCAACTATGGATGAACGAAATAG
ACAGATCGCTGAGATAGGTGCCTCACTGATTAAGCATTGGTAACTGTCAGACCAAGTTTACTCATATATA
CTTTAGATTGATTTAAAACTTCATTTTTAATTTAAAAGGATCTAGGTGAAGATCCTTTTTGATAATCTCA
TGACCAAAATCCCTTAACGTGAGTTTTCGTTCCACTGAGCGTCAGACCCCGTAGAAAAGATCAAAGGATC
TTCTTGAGATCCTTTTTTTCTGCGCGTAATCTGCTGCTTGCAAACAAAAAAACCACCGCTACCAGCGGTG
GTTTGTTTGCCGGATCAAGAGCTACCAACTCTTTTTCCGAAGGTAACTGGCTTCAGCAGAGCGCAGATAC
CAAATACTGTCCTTCTAGTGTAGCCGTAGTTAGGCCACCACTTCAAGAACTCTGTAGCACCGCCTACATA
CCTCGCTCTGCTAATCCTGTTACCAGTGGCTGCTGCCAGTGGCGATAAGTCGTGTCTTACCGGGTTGGAC
TCAAGACGATAGTTACCGGATAAGGCGCAGCGGTCGGGCTGAACGGGGGGTTCGTGCACACAGCCCAGCT
TGGAGCGAACGACCTACACCGAACTGAGATACCTACAGCGTGAGCTATGAGAAAGCGCCACGCTTCCCGA
AGGGAGAAAGGCGGACAGGTATCCGGTAAGCGGCAGGGTCGGAACAGGAGAGCGCACGAGGGAGCTTCCA
GGGGGAAACGCCTGGTATCTTTATAGTCCTGTCGGGTTTCGCCACCTCTGACTTGAGCGTCGATTTTTGT
GATGCTCGTCAGGGGGGCGGAGCCTATGGAAAAACGCCAGCAACGCGGCCTTTTTACGGTTCCTGGCCTT
TTGCTGGCCTTTTGCTCACATG
Features (pLannotate 1.2.2; 15 found; start..end, strand, type, name):
     12..297     +  enhancer       CMV enhancer: human cytomegalovirus immediate early enhancer; contains an 18-bp deletion relative to the standard CMV enhancer
    299..576     +  promoter       chicken β-actin promoter: No description available
    577..805     +  intron         hybrid intron: hybrid between chicken β-actin (CBA) and minute virus of mice (MMV) introns (Gray et al., 2011)
    943..2544    +  CDS            Cas9(N): N-terminal portion of Streptococcus pyogenes Cas9 (Zetsche et al., 2015)
   2545..5043    +  CDS            Cas9(C) (fragment): C-terminal portion of Streptococcus pyogenes Cas9 (Zetsche et al., 2015)
   5044..5091    +  CDS            nucleoplasmin NLS: bipartite nuclear localization signal from nucleoplasmin
   5125..5236    +  polyA_signal   bGH poly(A) signal: bovine growth hormone polyadenylation signal
   5341..5481    +  repeat_region  AAV2 ITR: inverted terminal repeat of adeno-associated virus serotype 2 inverted
   5486..5537    -  misc_feature   bom (fragment): basis of mobility region from pBR322
   5556..5936    +  rep_origin     M13 ori (sequence partly withheld): M13 bacteriophage origin of replication; arrow indicates direction of (+) strand synthesis
   6012..6061    -  misc_feature   bom (fragment): basis of mobility region from pBR322
   6163..6198    -  CDS            rop (fragment): Rop protein, which maintains plasmids at low copy number; rop
   6293..6397    +  promoter       AmpR promoter: bla
   6398..7258    +  CDS            AmpR: β-lactamase; bla; confers resistance to ampicillin, carbenicillin, and related antibiotics
   7429..8017    +  rep_origin     ori: high-copy-number ColE1/pMB1/pBR322/pUC origin of replication
