>Addgene plasmid #126757 | HypaR-SpCas9 | addgene full sequence | sequence record 412372 | Addgene NGS Result
GGGGGGGGGGGGGCGAGGCGGAGAGGTGCGGCGGCAGCCAATCAGAGCGGCGCGCTCCGAAAGTTTCCTT
TTATGGCGAGGCGGCGGCGGCGGCGGCCCTATAAAAAGCGAAGCGCGCGGCGGGCGGGAGTCGCTGCGCG
CTGCCTTCGCCCCGTGCCCCGCTCCGCCGCCGCCTCGCGCCGCCCGCCCCGGCTCTGACTGACCGCGTTA
CTCCCACAGGTGAGCGGGCGGGACGGCCCTTCTCCTCCGGGCTGTAATTAGCTGAGCAAGAGGTAAGGGT
TTAAGGGATGGTTGGTTGGTGGGGTATTAATGTTTAATTACCTGGAGCACCTGCCTGAAATCACTTTTTT
TCAGGTTGGACCGGTGCCACCATGGACTATAAGGACCACGACGGAGACTACAAGGATCATGATATTGATT
ACAAAGACGATGACGATAAGATGGCCCCAAAGAAGAAGCGGAAGGTCGGTATCCACGGAGTCCCAGCAGC
CGACAAGAAGTACAGCATCGGCCTGGACATCGGCACCAACTCTGTGGGCTGGGCCGTGATCACCGACGAG
TACAAGGTGCCCAGCAAGAAATTCAAGGTGCTGGGCAACACCGACCGGCACAGCATCAAGAAGAACCTGA
TCGGAGCCCTGCTGTTCGACAGCGGCGAAACAGCCGAGGCCACCCGGCTGAAGAGAACCGCCAGAAGAAG
ATACACCAGACGGAAGAACCGGATCTGCTATCTGCAAGAGATCTTCAGCAACGAGATGGCCAAGGTGGAC
GACAGCTTCTTCCACAGACTGGAAGAGTCCTTCCTGGTGGAAGAGGATAAGAAGCACGAGCGGCACCCCA
TCTTCGGCAACATCGTGGACGAGGTGGCCTACCACGAGAAGTACCCCACCATCTACCACCTGAGAAAGAA
ACTGGTGGACAGCACCGACAAGGCCGACCTGCGGCTGATCTATCTGGCCCTGGCCCACATGATCAAGTTC
CGGGGCCACTTCCTGATCGAGGGCGACCTGAACCCCGACAACAGCGACGTGGACAAGCTGTTCATCCAGC
TGGTGCAGACCTACAACCAGCTGTTCGAGGAAAACCCCATCAACGCCAGCGGCGTGGACGCCAAGGCCAT
CCTGTCTGCCAGACTGAGCAAGAGCAGACGGCTGGAAAATCTGATCGCCCAGCTGCCCGGCGAGAAGAAG
AATGGCCTGTTCGGAAACCTGATTGCCCTGAGCCTGGGCCTGACCCCCAACTTCAAGAGCAACTTCGACC
TGGCCGAGGATGCCAAACTGCAGCTGAGCAAGGACACCTACGACGACGACCTGGACAACCTGCTGGCCCA
GATCGGCGACCAGTACGCCGACCTGTTTCTGGCCGCCAAGAACCTGTCCGACGCCATCCTGCTGAGCGAC
ATCCTGAGAGTGAACACCGAGATCACCAAGGCCCCCCTGAGCGCCTCTATGATCAAGAGATACGACGAGC
ACCACCAGGACCTGACCCTGCTGAAAGCTCTCGTGCGGCAGCAGCTGCCTGAGAAGTACAAAGAGATTTT
CTTCGACCAGAGCAAGAACGGCTACGCCGGCTACATTGACGGCGGAGCCAGCCAGGAAGAGTTCTACAAG
TTCATCAAGCCCATCCTGGAAAAGATGGACGGCACCGAGGAACTGCTCGTGAAGCTGAACAGAGAGGACC
TGCTGCGGAAGCAGCGGACCTTCGACAACGGCAGCATCCCCCACCAGATCCACCTGGGAGAGCTGCACGC
CATTCTGCGGCGGCAGGAAGATTTTTACCCATTCCTGAAGGACAACCGGGAAAAGATCGAGAAGATCCTG
ACCTTCCGCATCCCCTACTACGTGGGCCCTCTGGCCAGGGGAAACAGCAGATTCGCCTGGATGACCAGAA
AGAGCGAGGAAACCATCACCCCCTGGAACTTCGAGGAAGTGGTGGACAAGGGCGCTTCCGCCCAGAGCTT
CATCGAGCGGATGACCAACTTCGATAAGAACCTGCCCAACGAGAAGGTGCTGCCCAAGCACAGCCTGCTG
TACGAGTACTTCACCGTGTATAACGAGCTGACCAAAGTGAAATACGTGACCGAGGGAATGAGAAAGCCCG
CCTTCCTGAGCGGCGAGCAGAAAAAGGCCATCGTGGACCTGCTGTTCAAGACCAACCGGAAAGTGACCGT
GAAGCAGCTGAAAGAGGACTACTTCAAGAAAATCGAGTGCTTCGACTCCGTGGAAATCTCCGGCGTGGAA
GATCGGTTCAACGCCTCCCTGGGCACATACCACGATCTGCTGAAAATTATCAAGGACAAGGACTTCCTGG
ACAATGAGGAAAACGAGGACATTCTGGAAGATATCGTGCTGACCCTGACACTGTTTGAGGACAGAGAGAT
GATCGAGGAACGGCTGAAAACCTATGCCCACCTGTTCGACGACAAAGTGATGAAGCAGCTGAAGCGGCGG
AGATACACCGGCTGGGGCGCGCTGAGCCGGAAGCTGATCAACGGCATCCGCGACAAGCAGTCCGGCAAGA
CAATCCTGGATTTCCTGAAGTCCGACGGCTTCGCCAACAGAGCCTTTGCAGCCCTGATCGCTGACGACAG
CCTGACCTTTAAAGAGGACATCCAGAAAGCCCAGGTGTCCGGCCAGGGCGATAGCCTGCACGAGCACATT
GCCAATCTGGCCGGCAGCCCCGCCATTAAGAAGGGCATCCTGCAGACAGTGAAGGTGGTGGACGAGCTCG
TGAAAGTGATGGGCCGGCACAAGCCCGAGAACATCGTGATCGAAATGGCCAGAGAGAACCAGACCACCCA
GAAGGGACAGAAGAACAGCCGCGAGAGAATGAAGCGGATCGAAGAGGGCATCAAAGAGCTGGGCAGCCAG
ATCCTGAAAGAACACCCCGTGGAAAACACCCAGCTGCAGAACGAGAAGCTGTACCTGTACTACCTGCAGA
ATGGGCGGGATATGTACGTGGACCAGGAACTGGACATCAACCGGCTGTCCGACTACGATGTGGACCATAT
CGTGCCTCAGAGCTTTCTGAAGGACGACTCCATCGACAACAAGGTGCTGACCAGAAGCGACAAGAACCGG
GGCAAGAGCGACAACGTGCCCTCCGAAGAGGTCGTGAAGAAGATGAAGAACTACTGGCGGCAGCTGCTGA
ACGCCAAGCTGATTACCCAGAGAAAGTTCGACAATCTGACCAAGGCCGAGAGAGGCGGCCTGAGCGAACT
GGATAAGGCCGGCTTCATCAAGAGACAGCTGGTGGAAACCCGGCAGATCACAAAGCACGTGGCACAGATC
CTGGACTCCCGGATGAACACTAAGTACGACGAGAATGACAAGCTGATCCGGGAAGTGAAAGTGATCACCC
TGAAGTCCAAGCTGGTGTCCGATTTCCGGAAGGATTTCCAGTTTTACAAAGTGCGCGAGATCAACAACTA
CCACCACGCCCACGACGCGTACCTGAACGCCGTCGTGGGAACCGCCCTGATCAAAAAGTACCCTAAGCTG
GAAAGCGAGTTCGTGTACGGCGACTACAAGGTGTACGACGTACGGAAGATGATCGCCAAGAGCGAGCAGG
AAATCGGCAAGGCTACCGCCAAGTACTTCTTCTACAGCAACATCATGAACTTTTTCAAGACCGAGATTAC
CCTGGCCAACGGCGAGATCCGGAAGCGGCCTCTGATCGAGACAAACGGCGAAACCGGGGAGATCGTGTGG
GATAAGGGCCGGGATTTTGCCACCGTGCGGAAAGTGCTGAGCATGCCCCAAGTGAATATCGTGAAAAAGA
CCGAGGTGCAGACAGGCGGCTTCAGCAAAGAGTCTATCCTGCCCAAGAGGAACAGCGATAAGCTGATCGC
CAGAAAGAAGGACTGGGACCCTAAGAAGTACGGCGGCTTCGACAGCCCCACCGTGGCCTATTCTGTGCTG
GTGGTGGCCAAAGTGGAAAAGGGCAAGTCCAAGAAACTGAAGAGTGTGAAAGAGCTGCTGGGGATCACCA
TCATGGAAAGAAGCAGCTTCGAGAAGAATCCCATCGACTTTCTGGAAGCCAAGGGCTACAAAGAAGTGAA
AAAGGACCTGATCATCAAGCTGCCTAAGTACTCCCTGTTCGAGCTGGAAAACGGCCGGAAGAGAATGCTG
GCCTCTGCCGGCGAACTGCAGAAGGGAAACGAACTGGCCCTGCCCTCCAAATATGTGAACTTCCTGTACC
TGGCCAGCCACTATGAGAAGCTGAAGGGCTCCCCCGAGGATAATGAGCAGAAACAGCTGTTTGTGGAACA
GCACAAGCACTACCTGGACGAGATCATCGAGCAGATCAGCGAGTTCTCCAAGAGAGTGATCCTGGCCGAC
GCTAATCTGGACAAAGTGCTGTCCGCCTACAACAAGCACCGGGATAAGCCCATCAGAGAGCAGGCCGAGA
ATATCATCCACCTGTTTACCCTGACCAATCTGGGAGCCCCTGCCGCCTTCAAGTACTTTGACACCACCAT
CGACCGGAAGAGGTACACCAGCACCAAAGAGGTGCTGGACGCCACCCTGATCCACCAGAGCATCACCGGC
CTGTACGAGACACGGATCGACCTGTCTCAGCTGGGAGGCGACAAAAGGCCGGCGGCCACGAAAAAGGCCG
GCCAGGCAAAAAAGAAAAAGTAAGAATTCCTAGAGCTCGCTGATCAGCCTCGACTGTGCCTTCTAGTTGC
CAGCCATCTGTTGTTTGCCCCTCCCCCGTGCCTTCCTTGACCCTGGAAGGTGCCACTCCCACTGTCCTTT
CCTAATAAAATGAGGAAATTGCATCGCATTGTCTGAGTAGGTGTCATTCTATTCTGGGGGGTGGGGTGGG
GCAGGACAGCAAGGGGGAGGATTGGGAAGAGAATAGCAGGCATGCTGGGGAGCGGCCGCAGGAACCCCTA
GTGATGGAGTTGGCCACTCCCTCTCTGCGCGCTCGCTCGCTCACTGAGGCCGGGCGACCAAAGGTCGCCC
GACGCCCGGGCTTTGCCCGGGCGGCCTCAGTGAGCGAGCGAGCGCGCAGCTGCCTGCAGGGGCGCCTGAT
GCGGTATTTTCTCCTTACGCATCTGTGCGGTATTTCACACCGCATA
[95 nt withheld, positions 5087-5181]
T
[46 nt withheld, positions 5183-5228]
C
[141 nt withheld, positions 5230-5370]
CCTTTGACGTTGGAGTCCACGTTCTTT
[37 nt withheld, positions 5398-5434]
ACTCTATCTCGGGCTATTCTTTTGATTTATAAGGGATTTTGCCGATTTCGGTCTATTGGTTAAAAAATGA
GCTGATTTAACAAAAATTTAACGCGAATTTTAACAAAATATTAACGTTTACAATTTTATGGTGCACTCTC
AGTACAATCTGCTCTGATGCCGCATAGTTAAGCCAGCCCCGACACCCGCCAACACCCGCTGACGCGCCCT
GACGGGCTTGTCTGCTCCCGGCATCCGCTTACAGACAAGCTGTGACCGTCTCCGGGAGCTGCATGTGTCA
GAGGTTTTCACCGTCATCACCGAAACGCGCGAGACGAAAGGGCCTCGTGATACGCCTATTTTTATAGGTT
AATGTCATGATAATAATGGTTTCTTAGACGTCAGGTGGCACTTTTCGGGGAAATGTGCGCGGAACCCCTA
TTTGTTTATTTTTCTAAATACATTCAAATATGTATCCGCTCATGAGACAATAACCCTGATAAATGCTTCA
ATAATATTGAAAAAGGAAGAGTATGAGTATTCAACATTTCCGTGTCGCCCTTATTCCCTTTTTTGCGGCA
TTTTGCCTTCCTGTTTTTGCTCACCCAGAAACGCTGGTGAAAGTAAAAGATGCTGAAGATCAGTTGGGTG
CACGAGTGGGTTACATCGAACTGGATCTCAACAGCGGTAAGATCCTTGAGAGTTTTCGCCCCGAAGAACG
TTTTCCAATGATGAGCACTTTTAAAGTTCTGCTATGTGGCGCGGTATTATCCCGTATTGACGCCGGGCAA
GAGCAACTCGGTCGCCGCATACACTATTCTCAGAATGACTTGGTTGAGTACTCACCAGTCACAGAAAAGC
ATCTTACGGATGGCATGACAGTAAGAGAATTATGCAGTGCTGCCATAACCATGAGTGATAACACTGCGGC
CAACTTACTTCTGACAACGATCGGAGGACCGAAGGAGCTAACCGCTTTTTTGCACAACATGGGGGATCAT
GTAACTCGCCTTGATCGTTGGGAACCGGAGCTGAATGAAGCCATACCAAACGACGAGCGTGACACCACGA
TGCCTGTAGCAATGGCAACAACGTTGCGCAAACTATTAACTGGCGAACTACTTACTCTAGCTTCCCGGCA
ACAATTAATAGACTGGATGGAGGCGGATAAAGTTGCAGGACCACTTCTGCGCTCGGCCCTTCCGGCTGGC
TGGTTTATTGCTGATAAATCTGGAGCCGGTGAGCGTGGAAGCCGCGGTATCATTGCAGCACTGGGGCCAG
ATGGTAAGCCCTCCCGTATCGTAGTTATCTACACGACGGGGAGTCAGGCAACTATGGATGAACGAAATAG
ACAGATCGCTGAGATAGGTGCCTCACTGATTAAGCATTGGTAACTGTCAGACCAAGTTTACTCATATATA
CTTTAGATTGATTTAAAACTTCATTTTTAATTTAAAAGGATCTAGGTGAAGATCCTTTTTGATAATCTCA
TGACCAAAATCCCTTAACGTGAGTTTTCGTTCCACTGAGCGTCAGACCCCGTAGAAAAGATCAAAGGATC
TTCTTGAGATCCTTTTTTTCTGCGCGTAATCTGCTGCTTGCAAACAAAAAAACCACCGCTACCAGCGGTG
GTTTGTTTGCCGGATCAAGAGCTACCAACTCTTTTTCCGAAGGTAACTGGCTTCAGCAGAGCGCAGATAC
CAAATACTGTTCTTCTAGTGTAGCCGTAGTTAGGCCACCACTTCAAGAACTCTGTAGCACCGCCTACATA
CCTCGCTCTGCTAATCCTGTTACCAGTGGCTGCTGCCAGTGGCGATAAGTCGTGTCTTACCGGGTTGGAC
TCAAGACGATAGTTACCGGATAAGGCGCAGCGGTCGGGCTGAACGGGGGGTTCGTGCACACAGCCCAGCT
TGGAGCGAACGACCTACACCGAACTGAGATACCTACAGCGTGAGCTATGAGAAAGCGCCACGCTTCCCGA
AGGGAGAAAGGCGGACAGGTATCCGGTAAGCGGCAGGGTCGGAACAGGAGAGCGCACGAGGGAGCTTCCA
GGGGGAAACGCCTGGTATCTTTATAGTCCTGTCGGGTTTCGCCACCTCTGACTTGAGCGTCGATTTTTGT
GATGCTCGTCAGGGGGGCGGAGCCTATGGAAAAACGCCAGCAACGCGGCCTTTTTACGGTTCCTGGCCTT
TTGCTGGCCTTTTGCTCACATGCTAGAGGTACCCGTTACATAACTTACGGTAAATGGCCCGCCTGGCTGA
CCGCCCAACGACCCCCGCCCATTGACGTCAATAGTAACGCCAATAGGGACTTTCCATTGACGTCAATGGG
TGGAGTATTTACGGTAAACTGCCCACTTGGCAGTACATCAAGTGTATCATATGCCAAGTACGCCCCCTAT
TGACGTCAATGACGGTAAATGGCCCGCCTGGCATTGTGCCCAGTACATGACCTTATGGGACTTTCCTACT
TGGCAGTACATCTACGTATTAGTCATCGCTATTACCATGGTCGAGGTGAGCCCCACGTTCTGCTTCACTC
TCCCCATCTCCCCCCCCTCCCCACCCCCAATTTTGTATTTATTTATTTTTTAATTATTTTGTGCAGCGAT
GGGGGCGGGGGG
Features (pLannotate 1.2.2; 16 found; start..end, strand, type, name):
      5..126     +  promoter       chicken β-actin promoter (fragment): contains a 21-bp deletion relative to the standard chicken β-actin promoter
    127..354     +  intron         hybrid intron: hybrid between chicken β-actin (CBA) and minute virus of mice (MMV) introns (Gray et al., 2011)
    492..2093    +  CDS            Cas9(N): N-terminal portion of Streptococcus pyogenes Cas9 (Zetsche et al., 2015)
   2094..4592    +  CDS            Cas9(C) (fragment): C-terminal portion of Streptococcus pyogenes Cas9 (Zetsche et al., 2015)
   4593..4640    +  CDS            nucleoplasmin NLS: bipartite nuclear localization signal from nucleoplasmin
   4674..4785    +  polyA_signal   bGH poly(A) signal: bovine growth hormone polyadenylation signal
   4890..5030    +  repeat_region  AAV2 ITR: inverted terminal repeat of adeno-associated virus serotype 2 inverted
   5035..5086    -  misc_feature   bom (fragment): basis of mobility region from pBR322
   5105..5560    +  rep_origin     f1 ori (sequence partly withheld): f1 bacteriophage origin of replication; arrow indicates direction of (+) strand synthesis
   5561..5610    -  misc_feature   bom (fragment): basis of mobility region from pBR322
   5712..5747    -  CDS            rop (fragment): Rop protein, which maintains plasmids at low copy number; rop
   5842..5946    +  promoter       AmpR promoter: bla
   5947..6807    +  CDS            AmpR: β-lactamase; bla; confers resistance to ampicillin, carbenicillin, and related antibiotics
   6978..7566    +  rep_origin     ori: high-copy-number ColE1/pMB1/pBR322/pUC origin of replication
   7638..7923    +  enhancer       CMV enhancer: human cytomegalovirus immediate early enhancer; contains an 18-bp deletion relative to the standard CMV enhancer
   7925..13      +  promoter       chicken β-actin promoter (fragment) (across the origin): contains a 21-bp deletion relative to the standard chicken β-actin promoter
