[The description below was written by a language model from this plasmid's Addgene catalogue record and pLannotate feature annotations shown in this document.]
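Description:
HypaR-SpCas9 is a mammalian expression plasmid for an increased-fidelity variant of Streptococcus pyogenes Cas9, built on a pX330-like backbone from which the U6-sgRNA cassette has been removed. It is a high-copy plasmid of about 8.1 kb, propagated in E. coli through a ColE1/pUC-type origin and selected with ampicillin via the β-lactamase gene. The backbone also carries an f1/M13 phage origin, small remnants of the pBR322 bom and rop regions, and a single AAV2 inverted terminal repeat downstream of the expression cassette. With only one ITR annotated, this appears to be a backbone leftover rather than a functional AAV packaging arrangement.

The payload is a human codon-optimized Cas9 open reading frame (about 4.3 kb, with silent mutations) driven by the CBh promoter, which the feature tables resolve into a CMV enhancer, chicken β-actin promoter and a hybrid CBA/MVM intron. It is terminated by the bovine growth hormone polyadenylation signal. The protein carries an N-terminal 3xFLAG tag and NLS and a C-terminal nucleoplasmin NLS for detection and nuclear import; the N-terminal elements are listed in the catalogue but not picked up by the automated annotation. The variant, also called Hypa2SpCas9, contains the HypaCas9 substitutions N692A, M694A, Q695A and H698A plus an additional R661A change.

Because no guide RNA is encoded, the sgRNA must be supplied from a separate plasmid, which makes it simple to compare different SpCas9 variants using the same guide. The depositor sequence and the repository's sequencing result differ slightly in length (8,077 versus 8,036 nt) but show the same overall architecture.
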