Addgene plasmid #126757: HypaR-SpCas9
Purpose: Expression plasmid for human codon-optimized increased fidelity Hypa2SpCas9 (without U6-sgRNA coding sequence, with silent mutations)
Depositing lab: Ervin Welker. Depositing organization: HUN-REN Research Centre for Natural Sciences. Publication: A cleavage rule for selection of increased-fidelity SpCas9 variants with high efficiency and no detectable off-targets. Kulcsar PI, Talas A, Ligeti Z, Toth E, Rakvacs Z, Bartos Z, Krausz SL, Welker A, Vegi VL, Huszar K, Welker E. Nat Commun. 2023 Sep 16;14(1):5746. doi: 10.1038/s41467-023-41393-5. PubMed 37717069.
Backbone
  Vector backbone: pX330-like (without U6-sgRNA coding sequence)
  Total vector size (bp): 8077
  Vector type: Mammalian Expression, CRISPR
Growth in bacteria
  Bacterial resistance: Ampicillin, 100 μg/mL
  Growth temperature: 37°C
  Growth strain: NEB Stable
  Copy number: High Copy
Gene/Insert
  Gene/Insert name: Hypa2SpCas9 (alt name: modified HypaSpCas9 (containing an extra mutation: R661A))
  Species: S. pyogenes
  Insert size (bp): 4272
  Mutation: R661A, N692A, M694A, Q695A, H698A
  Promoter: CBh
  Tag / fusion protein: 3xFLAG (N terminal on insert); NLS (N terminal on insert); NLS (C terminal on insert)
  Cloning method: Unknown
  Sequencing primers: 5′ AAGGGATGGTTGGTTGGTGG
Terms and licenses: Academic/Nonprofit Terms; Industry Terms: Not Available to Industry
Depositor comments: pCbh-3xFLAG-NLS-Hypa2SpCas9-NLS (without U6-sgRNA coding sequence, with silent mutations). The lack of sgRNA expression cassette allows for easy testing of various SpCas9 variants with the same sgRNA expressed from a separate plasmid (e.g. pmCherry_gRNA, Addgene# #80457). For detailed information and plasmid usage, please see the associated publication. Please visit https://doi.org/10.1101/2022.08.16.504097 for bioRxiv preprint.
How to cite: HypaR-SpCas9 was a gift from Ervin Welker (Addgene plasmid # 126757 ; http://n2t.net/addgene:126757 ; RRID:Addgene_126757)
